Addgene plasmid #159493: pAV-U6+27-Linear-2_PolyU(7)_Tornado-Corn
Purpose: Tests for the impact of 7 uracils in a poly-uracil tract on human polymerase III transcription from a U6 promoter.
Depositing lab: Julius Lucks. Depositing organization: Northwestern University. Publication: RNA Sequence and Structure Determinants of Pol III Transcriptional Termination in Human Cells. Verosloff MS, Corcoran WK, Dolberg TB, Bushhouse DZ, Leonard JN, Lucks JB. J Mol Biol. 2021 Jun 25;433(13):166978. doi: 10.1016/j.jmb.2021.166978. Epub 2021 Apr 1. PubMed 33811918.
Backbone
  Vector backbone: pAV
  Vector type: Mammalian Expression
Growth in bacteria
  Bacterial resistance: Ampicillin, 100 μg/mL
  Growth temperature: 37°C
  Growth strain: DH5alpha
  Copy number: Unknown
Gene/Insert
  Gene/Insert name: Termination Module:Linear-2_PolyU(7)
  Species: Synthetic
  Promoter: U6-27
  Cloning method: Gibson Cloning
  Sequencing primers: 5′ F_U6. MV.o87:GAAAGTAATAATTTCTTGGGTAGTTTG; 3′ MV.O12:gcaataaacaagttactagtcc
Terms and licenses: Academic/Nonprofit Terms; Industry Terms: Not Available to Industry
How to cite: pAV-U6+27-Linear-2_PolyU(7)_Tornado-Corn was a gift from Julius Lucks (Addgene plasmid # 159493 ; http://n2t.net/addgene:159493 ; RRID:Addgene_159493)
