[The description below was written by a language model from this plasmid's Addgene catalogue record and pLannotate feature annotations shown in this document.]
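Description:
pAV-U6+27-Linear-2_PolyU(7)_Tornado-Corn is a 6,252-nt mammalian expression plasmid on the pAV backbone, built to test how a run of seven uracils affects termination by human RNA polymerase III. It is propagated in E. coli through a high-copy ColE1/pUC-type origin with ampicillin selection (AmpR under its own bla promoter), and it also carries an f1 phage origin. Fragments of AAV2 inverted terminal repeats flank the mammalian portion. They reflect the AAV-derived origin of the backbone, but both are annotated as partial and the record does not describe any packaging use.

The test cassette starts at the human U6 promoter, which sits at the end of the numbered sequence and reads across the circular junction into the insert. The catalogue lists the promoter as U6+27, a form that by convention includes the first 27 nucleotides of U6 snRNA. The synthetic insert, assembled by Gibson cloning, is a "termination module" named Linear-2_PolyU(7), placed upstream of a Tornado-Corn reporter. The termination module itself is not annotated in the feature table. The table does detect a twister-type ribozyme fragment and a tRNA-like element just downstream of the promoter, consistent with the Tornado design, in which ribozymes flank an RNA so that it is cleaved and circularised in cells. Here that RNA is the fluorogenic Corn aptamer, presumably held in a tRNA scaffold. The likely logic is that Corn signal reports read-through past the poly-U tract, although the record does not state this explicitly.

On the opposite strand, an SV40 enhancer/early promoter drives a Tn5-derived neo gene, with adjoining ble and transposase fragments. This is followed by the SV40 small t intron and a poly(A) signal, providing a potential G418 selection marker in mammalian cells.
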