Features (pLannotate 1.2.2; 21 found; start..end, strand, type, name):
     61..127     +  ncRNA          twister-P3 (fragment): Accession: RF03154 - type-P3 twister ribozyme
    134..245     +  ncRNA          tRNA: Accession: RF00005 - tRNA
    359..379     +  misc_feature   MCS (fragment): pUC18/19 multiple cloning site
    437..558     +  polyA_signal   SV40 poly(A) signal: SV40 polyadenylation signal
    607..736     +  repeat_region  AAV2 ITR (fragment): inverted terminal repeat of adeno-associated virus serotype 2 inverted
    759..826     +  CDS            lacZα (fragment): LacZα fragment of β-galactosidase; lacZ fragment
    857..1285    -  rep_origin     f1 ori (sequence partly withheld): f1 bacteriophage origin of replication; arrow indicates direction of (+) strand synthesis
   1312..1416    +  promoter       AmpR promoter: bla
   1417..2277    +  CDS            AmpR: β-lactamase; bla; confers resistance to ampicillin, carbenicillin, and related antibiotics
   2448..3036    +  rep_origin     ori: high-copy-number ColE1/pMB1/pBR322/pUC origin of replication
   3201..3249    -  repeat_region  AAV2 ITR (fragment): inverted terminal repeat of adeno-associated virus serotype 2 inverted
   3305..3439    -  polyA_signal   SV40 poly(A) signal: SV40 polyadenylation signal
   3462..3545    -  CDS            large T antigen (fragment): large T antigen from SV40 (simian virus 40)
   3864..3884    -  CDS            SV40 NLS: nuclear localization signal of SV40 (simian virus 40) large T antigen
   4014..4079    -  intron         small t intron: SV40 (simian virus 40) small t antigen intron
   4081..4155    -  CDS            small t antigen (fragment): SV40 (simian virus 40) small t antigen
   4158..4478    -  CDS            ble (fragment): BLE_KLEPN - Experimental evidence at protein level: Swiss-Prot protein existence level 1. Binding protein with a strong affinity to the bleomycin family of antibiotics. Binds to CL990; an antimitotic-antibiotic compound. From Klebsiella pneumoniae.
   4502..5293    -  CDS            neo: KKA2_KLEPN - Also known as kan, nptII. Experimental evidence at protein level: Swiss-Prot protein existence level 1. Resistance to kanamycin, neomycin, paromomycin, ribostamycin, butirosin and gentamicin B. From Klebsiella pneumoniae.
   5325..5648    -  CDS            tnpA (fragment): TN5P_ECOLX - Also known as tnp. Experimental evidence at protein level: Swiss-Prot protein existence level 1. Mediates transposition of transposon Tn5 by a 'cut and paste' mechanism. First, the monomeric transposase binds the 19 bp inverted DNA repeats flanking the transposon. Then, dimerization of the DNA- bound transposase creates a synaptic DNA complex. After nicking of the first DNA strand, excision of the transposon proceeds through a series of intermediates. The transposase then mediates the insertion of the transposon at a new site by strand transfer. The activity of the wild- type tran
   5650..5979    -  promoter       SV40 promoter: SV40 enhancer and early promoter
   6012..6252    +  promoter       U6 promoter: RNA polymerase III promoter for human U6 snRNA
>Addgene plasmid #159493 | pAV-U6+27-Linear-2_PolyU(7)_Tornado-Corn | addgene full sequence | sequence record 311735 | Addgene NGS Result
GAAACACCGTGCTCGCTTCGGCAGCACATATACTAGTGATTGATGTTTTTTTCGACGGCCATCAGTCGCC
GGTCCCAAGCCCGGATAAAATGGGAGGGGGCGGGAAACCGCCTAACCATGCCGACTGATGGCAGGCCCGG
ATAGCTCAGTCGGTAGAGCAGCGGCCGCGCGATTCGAGGAAGGAGGTCTGAGGAGGTCACTGAATCGCGC
GGCCGCGGGTCCAGGGTTCAAGTCCCTGTTCGGGCCTGCCATCAGTCGGCGTGGACTGTAGAACACTGCC
AATGCCGGTCCCAAGCCCGGATAAAAGTGGAGGGTACAGTCCACGCTCTAGAGCGGACTTCGGTCCGCTT
TTTACTAGGACCTGCAGGCATGCAAGCTTGACGTCGGTTACCGATATCCATATGGCGGCCGCATCGATCT
CGAGCCGCGGACTAGTAACTTGTTTATTGCAGCTTATAATGGTTACAAATAAAGCAATAGCATCACAAAT
TTCACAAATAAAGCATTTTTTTCACTGCATTCTAGTTGTGGTTTGTCCAAACTCATCAATGTATCTTATC
ATGTCTTACGTAGATAAGTAGCATGGCGGGTTAATCATTAACTACAAGGAACCCCTAGTGATGGAGTTGG
CCACTCCCTCTCTGCGCGCTCGCTCGCTCACTGAGGCCGGGCGACCAAAGGTCGCCCGACGCCCGGGCTT
TGCCCGGGCGGCCTCAGTGAGCGAGCGAGCGCGCAGAGAGGGACAGATCTGCAGATCTGCTGGCGTAATA
GCGAAGAGGCCCGCACCGATCGCCCTTCCCAACAGTTGCGCAGCCTGAATGGCGAATGGAAATTGTAAGC
GTTAATATTTTGTTAAAATTCGCGTTAAATTTTTGTTAAATCAGCTCATTTTTTAACCAATAGGCCGAAA
TCGGCAAAATCCCTTATAAATCAAAAGAATAGACCGAGATAGGGT
[37 nt withheld, positions 956-992]
AAAGAACGTGGACTCCAACGTCAAAGG
[49 nt withheld, positions 1020-1068]
T
[91 nt withheld, positions 1070-1160]
G
[124 nt withheld, positions 1162-1285]
CAGGTGGCACTTTTCGGGGAAATGTGCGCGGAACCCCTATTTGTTTATTTTTCTAAATACATTCAAATAT
GTATCCGCTCATGAGACAATAACCCTGATAAATGCTTCAATAATATTGAAAAAGGAAGAGTATGAGTATT
CAACATTTCCGTGTCGCCCTTATTCCCTTTTTTGCGGCATTTTGCCTTCCTGTTTTTGCTCACCCAGAAA
CGCTGGTGAAAGTAAAAGATGCTGAAGATCAGTTGGGTGCACGAGTGGGTTACATCGAACTGGATCTCAA
CAGCGGTAAGATCCTTGAGAGTTTTCGCCCCGAAGAACGTTTTCCAATGATGAGCACTTTTAAAGTTCTG
CTATGTGGCGCGGTATTATCCCGTATTGACGCCGGGCAAGAGCAACTCGGTCGCCGCATACACTATTCTC
AGAATGACTTGGTTGAGTACTCACCAGTCACAGAAAAGCATCTTACGGATGGCATGACAGTAAGAGAATT
ATGCAGTGCTGCCATAACCATGAGTGATAACACTGCGGCCAACTTACTTCTGACAACGATCGGAGGACCG
AAGGAGCTAACCGCTTTTTTGCACAACATGGGGGATCATGTAACTCGCCTTGATCGTTGGGAACCGGAGC
TGAATGAAGCCATACCAAACGACGAGCGTGACACCACGATGCCTGTAGCAATGGCAACAACGTTGCGCAA
ACTATTAACTGGCGAACTACTTACTCTAGCTTCCCGGCAACAATTAATAGACTGGATGGAGGCGGATAAA
GTTGCAGGACCACTTCTGCGCTCGGCCCTTCCGGCTGGCTGGTTTATTGCTGATAAATCTGGAGCCGGTG
AGCGTGGGTCTCGCGGTATCATTGCAGCACTGGGGCCAGATGGTAAGCCCTCCCGTATCGTAGTTATCTA
CACGACGGGGAGTCAGGCAACTATGGATGAACGAAATAGACAGATCGCTGAGATAGGTGCCTCACTGATT
AAGCATTGGTAACTGTCAGACCAAGTTTACTCATATATACTTTAGATTGATTTAAAACTTCATTTTTAAT
TTAAAAGGATCTAGGTGAAGATCCTTTTTGATAATCTCATGACCAAAATCCCTTAACGTGAGTTTTCGTT
CCACTGAGCGTCAGACCCCGTAGAAAAGATCAAAGGATCTTCTTGAGATCCTTTTTTTCTGCGCGTAATC
TGCTGCTTGCAAACAAAAAAACCACCGCTACCAGCGGTGGTTTGTTTGCCGGATCAAGAGCTACCAACTC
TTTTTCCGAAGGTAACTGGCTTCAGCAGAGCGCAGATACCAAATACTGTTCTTCTAGTGTAGCCGTAGTT
AGGCCACCACTTCAAGAACTCTGTAGCACCGCCTACATACCTCGCTCTGCTAATCCTGTTACCAGTGGCT
GCTGCCAGTGGCGATAAGTCGTGTCTTACCGGGTTGGACTCAAGACGATAGTTACCGGATAAGGCGCAGC
GGTCGGGCTGAACGGGGGGTTCGTGCACACAGCCCAGCTTGGAGCGAACGACCTACACCGAACTGAGATA
CCTACAGCGTGAGCTATGAGAAAGCGCCACGCTTCCCGAAGGGAGAAAGGCGGACAGGTATCCGGTAAGC
GGCAGGGTCGGAACAGGAGAGCGCACGAGGGAGCTTCCAGGGGGAAACGCCTGGTATCTTTATAGTCCTG
TCGGGTTTCGCCACCTCTGACTTGAGCGTCGATTTTTGTGATGCTCGTCAGGGGGGCGGAGCCTATGGAA
AAACGCCAGCAACGCGGCCTTTTTACGGTTCCTGGCCTTTTGCTGGCCTTTTGCTCACATGTTCTTTCCT
GCGTTATCCCCTGATTCTGTGGATAACCGTATTACCGCCTTTGAGTGAGCTGATACCGCTCGCCGCAGCC
GAACGACCGAGCGCAGCGAGTCAGTGAGCGAGCGCGCAGAGAGGGAGTGGCCAACTCCATCACTAGGGGT
TCCTGGAGGGGTGGAGTCGTGACGTGAATTACGTCATAGGGTTAGGGAGGTCCTGGATCGATCCAGACAT
GATAAGATACATTGATGAGTTTGGACAAACCACAACTAGAATGCAGTGAAAAAAATGCTTTATTTGTGAA
ATTTGTGATGCTATTGCTTTATTTGTAACCATTATAAGCTGCAATAAACAAGTTAACAACAACAATTGCA
TTCATTTTATGTTTCAGGTTCAGGGGGAGGTGTGGGAGGTTTTTTAAAGCAAGTAAAACCTCTACAAATG
TGGTATGGCTGATTATGATCTCTAGTCAAGGCACTATACATCAAATATTCCTTATTAACCCCTTTACAAA
TTAAAAAGCTAAAGGTACACAATTTTTGAGCATAGTTATTAATAGCAGACACTCTATGCCTGTGTGGAGT
AAGAAAAAACAGTATGTTATGATTATAACTGTTATGCCTACTTATAAAGGTTACAGAATATTTTTCCATA
ATTTTCTTGTATAGCAGTGCAGCTTTTTCCTTTGTGGTGTAAATAGCAAAGCAAGCAAGAGTTCTATTAC
TAAACACAGCATGACTCAAAAAACTTAGCAATTCTGAAGGAAAGTCCTTGGGGTCTTCTACCTTTCTCTT
CTTTTTTGGAGGAGTAGAATGTTGAGAGTCAGCAGTAGCCTCATCATCACTAGATGGCATTTCTTCTGAG
CAAAACAGGTTTTCCTCATTAAAGGCATTCCACCACTGCTCCCATTCATCAGTTCCATAGGTTGGAATCT
AAAATACACAAACAATTAGAATCAGTAGTTTAACACATTATACACTTAAAAATTTTATATTTACCTTAGA
GCTTTAAATCTCTGTAGGTAGTTTGTCCAATTATGTCACACCACAGAAGTAAGGTTCCTTCACAAAGATC
CGGACCAAAGCGGCCATCGTGCCTCCCCACTCCTGCAGTTCGGGGGCATGGATGCGCGGATAGCCGCTGC
TGGTTTCCTGGATGCCGACGGATTTGCACTGCCGGTAGAACTCCGCGAGGTCGTCCAGCCTCAGGCAGCA
GCTGAACCAACTCGCGAGGGGATCGAGCCCGGGGTGGGCGAAGAACTCCAGCATGAGATCCCCGCGCTGG
AGGATCATCCAGCCGGCGTCCCGGAAAACGATTCCGAAGCCCAACCTTTCATAGAAGGCGGCGGTGGAAT
CGAAATCTCGTGATGGCAGGTTGGGCGTCGCTTGGTCGGTCATTTCGAACCCCAGAGTCCCGCTCAGAAG
AACTCGTCAAGAAGGCGATAGAAGGCGATGCGCTGCGAATCGGGAGCGGCGATACCGTAAAGCACGAGGA
AGCGGTCAGCCCATTCGCCGCCAAGCTCTTCAGCAATATCACGGGTAGCCAACGCTATGTCCTGATAGCG
GTCCGCCACACCCAGCCGGCCACAGTCGATGAATCCAGAAAAGCGGCCATTTTCCACCATGATATTCGGC
AAGCAGGCATCGCCATGGGTCACGACGAGATCCTCGCCGTCGGGCATGCGCGCCTTGAGCCTGGCGAACA
GTTCGGCTGGCGCGAGCCCCTGATGCTCTTCGTCCAGATCATCCTGATCGACAAGACCGGCTTCCATCCG
AGTACGTGCTCGCTCGATGCGATGTTTCGCTTGGTGGTCGAATGGGCAGGTAGCCGGATCAAGCGTATGC
AGCCGCCGCATTGCATCAGCCATGATGGATACTTTCTCGGCAGGAGCAAGGTGAGATGACAGGAGATCCT
GCCCCGGCACTTCGCCCAATAGCAGCCAGTCCCTTCCCGCTTCAGTGACAACGTCGAGCACAGCTGCGCA
AGGAACGCCCGTCGTGGCCAGCCACGATAGCCGCGCTGCCTCGTCCTGCAGTTCATTCAGGGCACCGGAC
AGGTCGGTCTTGACAAAAAGAACCGGGCGCCCCTGCGCTGACAGCCGGAACACGGCGGCATCAGAGCAGC
CGATTGTCTGTTGTGCCCAGTCATAGCCGAATAGCCTCTCCACCCAAGCGGCCGGAGAACCTGCGTGCAA
TCCATCTTGTTCAATCATGCGAAACGATCCTCATCCTGTCTCTTGATCAGATCTTGATCCCCTGCGCCAT
CAGATCCTTGGCGGCAAGAAAGCCATCCAGTTTACTTTGCAGGGCTTCCCAACCTTACCAGAGGGCGCCC
CAGCTGGCAATTCCGGTTCGCTTGCTGTCCATAAAACCGCCCAGTCTAGCTATCGCCATGTAAGCCCACT
GCAAGCTACCTGCTTTCTCTTTGCGCTTGCGTTTTCCCTTGTCCAGATAGCCCAGTAGCTGACATTCATC
CGGGGTCAGCACCGTTTCTGCGGACTGGCTTTCTACGTGTTCCGCTTCCTTTAGCAGCCCTTGCGCCCTG
AGTGCTTGCGGCAGCGTGAAGCTTTTTGCAAAAGCCTAGGCCTCCAAAAAAGCCTCCTCACTACTTCTGG
AATAGCTCAGAGGCCGAGGCGGCCTCGGCCTCTGCATAAATAAAAAAAATTAGTCAGCCATGGGGCGGAG
AATGGGCGGAACTGGGCGGAGTTAGGGGCGGGATGGGCGGAGTTAGGGGCGGGACTATGGTTGCTGACTA
ATTGAGATGCATGCTTTGCATACTTCTGCCTGCTGGGGAGCCTGGGGACTTTCCACACCTGGTTGCTGAC
TAATTGAGATGCATGCTTTGCATACTTCTGCCTGCTGGGGAGCCTGGGGACTTTCCACACCCTAACTGAC
ACACATTCCACAGCCGGATCCAAGGTCGGGCAGGAAGAGGGCCTATTTCCCATGATTCCTTCATATTTGC
ATATACGATACAAGGCTGTTAGAGAGATAATTAGAATTAATTTGACTGTAAACACAAAGATATTAGTACA
AAATACGTGACGTAGAAAGTAATAATTTCTTGGGTAGTTTGCAGTTTTAAAATTATGTTTTAAAATGGAC
TATCATATGCTTACCGTAACTTGAAAGTATTTCGATTTCTTGGCTTTATATATCTTGTGGAAAGGAC
