>Addgene plasmid #159493 | pAV-U6+27-Linear-2_PolyU(7)_Tornado-Corn | depositor partial sequence | sequence record 308309 | 27-Termination_Module
GTGCTCGCTTCGGCAGCACATATACTAGTGATTGATGTTTTTTT
