>Addgene plasmid #159493 | pAV-U6+27-Linear-2_PolyU(7)_Tornado-Corn | depositor partial sequence | sequence record 308310 | Tornado-Corn
GGCCATCAGTCGCCGGTCCCAAGCCCGGATAAAATGGGAGGGGGCGGGAAACCGCCTAACCATGCCGACT
GATGGCAGGCCCGGATAGCTCAGTCGGTAGAGCAGCGGCCGCGCGATTCGAGGAAGGAGGTCTGAGGAGG
TCACTGAATCGCGCGGCCGCGGGTCCAGGGTTCAAGTCCCTGTTCGGGCCTGCCATCAGTCGGCGTGGAC
TGTAGAACACTGCCAATGCCGGTCCCAAGCCCGGATAAAAGTGGAGGGTACAGTCCACGCTCTAGAGCGG
ACTTCGGTCCGCTTTT
